Addgene plasmid #191173: CC0101 BFPmut-stop-Bdnf.t1 (pEAQ)
Purpose: An orthogonal trigger sequence used in plant experiments, derived from the 3' UTR of murine Bdnf
Depositing lab: Xiaojing Gao. Depositing organization: Stanford University. Publication: Modular, programmable RNA sensing using ADAR editing in living cells. Kaseniit KE, Katz N, Kolber NS, Call CC, Wengier DL, Cody WB, Sattely ES, Gao XJ. Nat Biotechnol. 2022 Oct 5. pii: 10.1038/s41587-022-01493-x. doi: 10.1038/s41587-022-01493-x. PubMed 36198772.
Backbone
  Vector backbone: pEAQ
  Vector type: Plant Expression
Growth in bacteria
  Bacterial resistance: Kanamycin, 50 μg/mL
  Growth temperature: 37°C
  Growth strain: DH5alpha
  Copy number: Low Copy
Gene/Insert
  Gene/Insert name: Bdnf.t1 (plant)
  Species: Synthetic
  Mutation: WT
  Cloning method: Unknown
Terms and licenses: Academic/Nonprofit Terms; Industry Terms: Not Available to Industry
Depositor comments: Please see https://rnasensing.bio/ for more details. Please visit https://www.biorxiv.org/content/10.1101/2022.01.28.478207v1 for bioRxiv preprint.
How to cite: CC0101 BFPmut-stop-Bdnf.t1 (pEAQ) was a gift from Xiaojing Gao (Addgene plasmid # 191173 ; http://n2t.net/addgene:191173 ; RRID:Addgene_191173)
