[The description below was written by a language model from this plasmid's Addgene catalogue record and pLannotate feature annotations shown in this document.]
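Description:
CC0101 BFPmut-stop-Bdnf.t1 (pEAQ) is a plant expression plasmid built on the pEAQ binary vector, intended for Agrobacterium-mediated T-DNA delivery into plant tissue. The backbone carries the incP oriV origin with its trans-acting replication protein trfA, which together allow broad-host-range, low-copy maintenance in both E. coli and Agrobacterium. An aphA-3 kanamycin resistance gene provides bacterial selection. Fragments of a ColE1-type origin, a bom site, IS1, f1 ori and lacZα are also annotated as backbone remnants. Nopaline-type right and left border repeats define the transferred region.

Within the T-DNA, a CaMV 35S promoter spanning the sequence origin drives the payload. It is followed by a stretch matching cowpea mosaic virus RNA-2, which is probably the CPMV-derived leader that pEAQ vectors use to boost translation, although the annotation tool scores it as a polyprotein fragment. Next come an mTagBFP2 coding sequence and a partial HA tag match. About 330 nt of unannotated sequence then precede a NOS terminator. From the construct name, this gap presumably holds the Bdnf.t1 trigger placed after the stop codon of the BFP reading frame, but the feature table does not mark it, and the record does not explain the "mut" designation. The trigger is a synthetic sequence derived from the 3' UTR of murine Bdnf.

A second 35S cassette expresses the tomato bushy stunt virus P19 silencing suppressor with a CaMV poly(A) signal, which sustains high transient expression. A NOS promoter–NeoR/KanR–NOS terminator cassette provides a plant selectable marker. The plasmid supplies an orthogonal trigger RNA, marked by blue fluorescence, for testing ADAR-editing-based programmable RNA sensors in plants.
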