Features (pLannotate 1.2.2; 29 found; start..end, strand, type, name):
    479..823     +  CDS            POL2_CPMVS (fragment): Experimental evidence at protein level: Swiss-Prot protein existence level 1. [Small capsid protein C-terminus part]: Acts as a suppressor of RNA-mediated gene silencing, also known as post-transcriptional gene silencing (PTGS), a mechanism of plant viral defense that limits the accumulation of viral RNAs. From Cowpea mosaic virus (strain SB) (CPMV).
    833..1543    +  CDS            mTagBFP2: mTagBFP2 is a basic (constitutively fluorescent) blue fluorescent protein published in 2011, derived from Entacmaea quadricolor. It is reported to be a very rapidly-maturing monomer with very low acid sensitivity.
   1562..1588    +  CDS            3xHA (fragment): three tandem HA epitope tags
   1922..1945    +  misc_feature   MCS (fragment): pBluescript multiple cloning site
   1952..2204    +  terminator     NOS terminator: nopaline synthase terminator and poly(A) signal
   2267..2285    +  misc_feature   MCS (fragment): pUC18/19 multiple cloning site
   2336..2681    +  promoter       CaMV 35S promoter: strong constitutive promoter from cauliflower mosaic virus
   2633..2679    +  promoter       minimal CaMV 35S promoter: minimal 35S promoter from cauliflower mosaic virus
   2691..2709    -  misc_feature   MCS (fragment): pUC18/19 multiple cloning site
   2720..3235    +  CDS            P19_TBSVC: Experimental evidence at protein level: Swiss-Prot protein existence level 1. Acts as a suppressor of RNA-mediated gene silencing, also known as post-transcriptional gene silencing (PTGS), a mechanism of plant viral defense that limits the accumulation of viral RNAs. Binds to short interfering RNAs (siRNAs) with high affinity. Acts as a molecular caliper to specifically select siRNAs based on the length of the duplex region of the RNA (By similarity). From Tomato bushy stunt virus (strain Cherry) (TBSV).
   3308..3484    +  polyA_signal   CaMV poly(A) signal: cauliflower mosaic virus polyadenylation signal
   4082..4265    +  promoter       NOS promoter: nopaline synthase promoter NOS promoter
   4286..5080    +  CDS            NeoR/KanR: aminoglycoside phosphotransferase from Tn5; aph(3')-II (or nptII); confers resistance to neomycin, kanamycin, and G418 (Geneticin®)
   5101..5250    +  CDS            ble (fragment): BLE_KLEPN - Experimental evidence at protein level: Swiss-Prot protein existence level 1. Binding protein with a strong affinity to the bleomycin family of antibiotics. Binds to CL990; an antimitotic-antibiotic compound. From Klebsiella pneumoniae.
   5257..5346    +  CDS            ocd (fragment): OCD_AGRFC - Experimental evidence at protein level: Swiss-Prot protein existence level 1. Catalyzes the conversion of L-ornithine into L-proline with release of ammonia. Is involved in the utilization of nopaline, a catabolic pathway that proceeds through L-arginine and L-ornithine to L-proline. Nopaline is a predominant opine in plant cells transformed with Ti plasmid pTiC58. From Agrobacterium fabrum (strain C58 / ATCC 33970) (Agrobacterium tumefaciens (strain C58)).
   5349..5459    +  CDS            ocd (fragment): OCD_AGRFC - Experimental evidence at protein level: Swiss-Prot protein existence level 1. Catalyzes the conversion of L-ornithine into L-proline with release of ammonia. Is involved in the utilization of nopaline, a catabolic pathway that proceeds through L-arginine and L-ornithine to L-proline. Nopaline is a predominant opine in plant cells transformed with Ti plasmid pTiC58. From Agrobacterium fabrum (strain C58 / ATCC 33970) (Agrobacterium tumefaciens (strain C58)).
   5466..5718    +  terminator     NOS terminator: nopaline synthase terminator and poly(A) signal
   5809..5833    -  misc_feature   LB T-DNA repeat: left border repeat from nopaline C58 T-DNA
   6201..6832    -  rep_origin     oriV: incP origin of replication
   6922..8070    -  CDS            trfA: trans-acting replication protein that binds to and activates oriV
   8369..9163    -  CDS            KanR: aminoglycoside phosphotransferase; aphA-3; confers resistance to kanamycin
   9355..9686    +  mobile_element IS1 (fragment): prokaryotic transposable element IS1
   9687..9738    +  misc_feature   bom (fragment): basis of mobility region from pBR322
   9924..10276   -  rep_origin     ori (fragment): high-copy-number ColE1/pMB1/pBR322/pUC origin of replication
  10276..10331   +  mobile_element IS1 (fragment): prokaryotic transposable element IS1
  10455..10479   -  misc_feature   RB T-DNA repeat: right border repeat from nopaline C58 T-DNA
  10494..10644   -  rep_origin     f1 ori (fragment) (sequence partly withheld): f1 bacteriophage origin of replication; arrow indicates direction of (+) strand synthesis
  10642..10797   -  CDS            lacZα (fragment) (sequence partly withheld): LacZα fragment of β-galactosidase; lacZ fragment
  10825..315     +  promoter       CaMV 35S promoter (fragment) (across the origin): strong constitutive promoter from cauliflower mosaic virus
>Addgene plasmid #191173 | CC0101 BFPmut-stop-Bdnf.t1 (pEAQ) | addgene full sequence | sequence record 375615 | Addgene NGS Result
GGAAACCTCCTCGGATTCCATTGCCCAGCTATCTGTCACTTTATTGAGAAGATAGTGGAAAAGGAAGGTG
GCTCCTACAAATGCCATCATTGCGATAAAGGAAAGGCCATCGTTGAAGATGCCTCTGCCGACAGTGGTCC
CAAAGATGGACCCCCACCCACGAGGAGCATCGTGGAAAAAGAAGACGTTCCAACCACGTCTTCAAAGCAA
GTGGATTGATGTGATATCTCCACTGACGTAAGGGATGACGCACAATCCCACTATCCTTCGCAAGACCCTT
CCTCTATATAAGGAAGTTCATTTCATTTGGAGAGGTATTAAAATCTTAATAGGTTTTGATAAAAGCGAAC
GTGGGGAAACCCGAACCAAACCTTCTTCTAAACTCTCTCTCATCTCTCTTAAAGCAAACTTCTCTCTTGT
CTTTCTTGCGTGAGCGATCTTCAACGTTGTCAGATCGTGCTTCGGCACCAGTACAACGTTTTCTTTCACT
GAAGCGAAATCAAAGATCTCTTTGTGGACACGTAGTGCGGCGCCATTAAATAACGTGTACTTGTCCTATT
CTTGTCGGTGTGGTCTTGGGAAAAGAAAGCTTGCTGGAGGCTGCTGTTCAGCCCCATACATTACTTGTTA
CGATTCTGCTGACTTTCGGCGGGTGCAATATCTCTACTTCTGCTTGACGAGGTATTGTTGCCTGTACTTC
TTTCTTCTTCTTCTTGCTGATTGGTTCTATAAGAAATCTAGTATTTTCTTTGAAACAGAGTTTTCCCGTG
GTTTTCGAACTTGGAGAAAGATTGTTAAGCTTCTGTATATTCTGCCCAAATTCGCGACCGGTATGGTGTC
TAAGGGCGAAGAGCTGATTAAGGAGAACATGCACATGAAGCTGTACATGGAGGGCACCGTGGACAACCAT
CACTTCAAGTGCACATCCGAGGGCGAAGGCAAGCCCTACGAGGGCACCCAGACCATGAGAATCAAGGTGG
TCGAGGGCGGCCCTCTCCCCTTCGCCTTCGACATCCTGGCTACTAGCTTCCTCTACGGCAGCAAGACCTT
CATCAACCACACCCAGGGCATCCCCGACTTCTTCAAGCAGTCCTTCCCTGAGGGCTTCACATGGGAGAGA
GTCACCACATACGAGGACGGGGGCGTGCTGACCGCTACCCAGGACACCAGCCTCCAGGACGGCTGCCTCA
TCTACAACGTCAAGATCAGAGGGGTGAACTTCACATCCAACGGCCCTGTGATGCAGAAGAAAACACTCGG
CTGGGAGGCCTTCACCGAAACGCTGTACCCCGCTGACGGCGGCCTGGAAGGCAGAAACGACATGGCCCTG
AAGCTCGTGGGCGGGAGCCATCTGATCGCAAACGCCAAGACCACATATAGATCCAAGAAACCCGCTAAGA
ACCTCAAGATGCCTGGCGTCTACTATGTGGACTACAGACTGGAAAGAATCAAGGAGGCCAACAACGAAAC
CTACGTCGAGCAGCACGCGGTGGCAGTGGCCAGATACTGCGACCTCCCTAGCAAACTGGGGCACAAACTT
AATTGAAGCTAGCTGGCTGGATACCCATACGATGTTCCAGATTACGCTCTCGAGACCGGTTAGTTCCACC
CGGAGTAGGGATGGAGAAAATTTCTTCACTATCCATTCTGGTTGATAAAGCGTTACATTTGTATGTTGTA
AAGATGTTTGGGATCCGGGCCCGTCGAGGCCTTTAACTCTGGTTTCATTAAATTTTCTTTAGTTTGAATT
TACTGTTATTCGGTGTGCATTTCTATGTTTGGTGAGCGGTTTTCTGTGCTCAGAGTGTGTTTATTTTATG
TAATTTAATTTCTTTGTGAGCTCCTGTTTAGCAGGTCGTCCCTTCAGCAAGGACACAAAAAGATTTTAAT
TTTATTAAAAAAAAAAAAAAAAAAAAGACCGGGAATTCGATATCAAGCTTATCGACCTGCAGATCGTTCA
AACATTTGGCAATAAAGTTTCTTAAGATTGAATCCTGTTGCCGGTCTTGCGATGATTATCATATAATTTC
TGTTGAATTACGTTAAGCATGTAATAATTAACATGTAATGCATGACGTTATTTATGAGATGGGTTTTTAT
GATTAGAGTCCCGCAATTATACATTTAATACGCGATAGAAAACAAAATATAGCGCGCAAACTAGGATAAA
TTATCGCGCGCGGTGTCATCTATGTTACTAGATCTCTAGAGTCTCAAGCTTGGCGCGCCAGCTTGGCGTA
ATCATGGTCATAGCTGTTGCGATTAAGAATTCGAGCTCGGTACCCCCCTACTCCAAAAATGTCAAAGATA
CAGTCTCAGAAGACCAAAGGGCTATTGAGACTTTTCAACAAAGGGTAATTTCGGGAAACCTCCTCGGATT
CCATTGCCCAGCTATCTGTCACTTCATCGAAAGGACAGTAGAAAAGGAAGGTGGCTCCTACAAATGCCAT
CATTGCGATAAAGGAAAGGCTATCATTCAAGATGCCTCTGCCGACAGTGGTCCCAAAGATGGACCCCCAC
CCACGAGGAGCATCGTGGAAAAAGAAGACGTTCCAACCACGTCTTCAAAGCAAGTGGATTGATGTGACAT
CTCCACTGACGTAAGGGATGACGCACAATCCCACTATCCTTCGCAAGACCCTTCCTCTATATAAGGAAGT
TCATTTCATTTGGAGAGGACAGCCCAAGCTTCGACTCTAGAGGATCCCCTTAAATCGATATGGAACGAGC
TATACAAGGAAACGACGCTAGGGAACAAGCTAACAGTGAACGTTGGGATGGAGGATCAGGAGGTACCACT
TCTCCCTTCAAACTTCCTGACGAAAGTCCGAGTTGGACTGAGTGGCGGCTACATAACGATGAGACGAATT
CGAATCAAGATAATCCCCTTGGTTTCAAGGAAAGCTGGGGTTTCGGGAAAGTTGTATTTAAGAGATATCT
CAGATACGACAGGACGGAAGCTTCACTGCACAGAGTCCTTGGATCTTGGACGGGAGATTCGGTTAACTAT
GCAGCATCTCGATTTTTCGGTTTCGACCAGATCGGATGTACCTATAGTATTCGGTTTCGAGGAGTTAGTA
TCACCGTTTCTGGAGGGTCTCGAACTCTTCAGCATCTCTGTGAGATGGCAATTCGGTCTAAGCAAGAACT
GCTACAGCTTGCCCCAATCGAAGTGGAAAGTAATGTATCAAGAGGATGCCCTGAAGGTACTCAAACCTTC
GAAAAAGAAAGCGAGTAAGTCGAGGGCGAGCTCGAATTCGGTACGCTGAAATCACCAGTCTCTCTCTACA
AATCTATCTCTCTCTATTTTCTCCATAAATAATGTGTGAGTAGTTTCCCGATAAGGGAAATTAGGGTTCT
TATAGGGTTTCGCTCATGTGTTGAGCATATAAGAAACCCTTAGTATGTATTTGTATTTGTAAAATACTTC
TATCAATAAAATTTCTAATTCCTAAAACCAAAATCCAGTACTAAAATCCAGATCTCCTAAAGTCCCTATA
GATCTTTGTCGTGAATATAAACCAGACACGAGACGACTAAACCTGGAGCCCAGACGCCGTTCGAAGCTAG
AAGTACCGCTTAGGCAGGAGGCCGTTAGGGAAAAGATGCTAAGGCAGGGTTGGTTACGTTGACTCCCCCG
TAGGTTTGGTTTAAATATGATGAAGTGGACGGAAGGAAGGAGGAAGACAAGGAAGGATAAGGTTGCAGGC
CCTGTGCAAGGTAAGAAGATGGAAATTTGATAGAGGTACGCTACTATACTTATACTATACGCTAAGGGAA
TGCTTGTATTTATACCCTATACCCCCTAATAACCCCTTATCAATTTAAGAAATAATCCGCATAAGCCCCC
GCTTAAAAATTGGTATCAGAGCCATGAATAGGTCTATGACCAAAACTCAAGAGGATAAAACCTCACCAAA
ATACGAAAGAGTTCTTAACTCTAAAGATAAAAGATGGCGCGTGGCCGGCCATGAGCGGAGAATTAAGGGA
GTCACGTTATGACCCCCGCCGATGACGCGGGACAAGCCGTTTTACGTTTGGAACTGACAGAACCGCAACG
TTGAAGGAGCCACTCAGCCGCGGGTTTCTGGAGTTTAATGAGCTAAGCACATACGTCAGAAACCATTATT
GCGCGTTCAAAAGTCGCCTAAGGTCACTATCAGCTAGCAAATATTTCTTGTCAAAAATGCTCCACTGACG
TTCCATAAATTCCCCTCGGTATCCAATTAGAGTCTCATATTCACTCTCAATCCAAATAATCTGCACCGGA
TCTGGATCGTTTCGCATGATTGAACAAGATGGATTGCACGCAGGTTCTCCGGCCGCTTGGGTGGAGAGGC
TATTCGGCTATGACTGGGCACAACAGACAATCGGCTGCTCTGATGCCGCCGTGTTCCGGCTGTCAGCGCA
GGGGCGCCCGGTTCTTTTTGTCAAGACCGACCTGTCCGGTGCCCTGAATGAACTGCAGGACGAGGCAGCG
CGGCTATCGTGGCTGGCCACGACGGGCGTTCCTTGCGCAGCTGTGCTCGACGTTGTCACTGAAGCGGGAA
GGGACTGGCTGCTATTGGGCGAAGTGCCGGGGCAGGATCTCCTGTCATCTCACCTTGCTCCTGCCGAGAA
AGTATCCATCATGGCTGATGCAATGCGGCGGCTGCATACGCTTGATCCGGCTACCTGCCCATTCGACCAC
CAAGCGAAACATCGCATCGAGCGAGCACGTACTCGGATGGAAGCCGGTCTTGTCGATCAGGATGATCTGG
ACGAAGAGCATCAGGGGCTCGCGCCAGCCGAACTGTTCGCCAGGCTCAAGGCGCGCATGCCCGACGGCGA
TGATCTCGTCGTGACCCATGGCGATGCCTGCTTGCCGAATATCATGGTGGAAAATGGCCGCTTTTCTGGA
TTCATCGACTGTGGCCGGCTGGGTGTGGCGGACCGCTATCAGGACATAGCGTTGGCTACCCGTGATATTG
CTGAAGAGCTTGGCGGCGAATGGGCTGACCGCTTCCTCGTGCTTTACGGTATCGCCGCTCCCGATTCGCA
GCGCATCGCCTTCTATCGCCTTCTTGACGAGTTCTTCTGAGCGGGACTCTGGGGTTCGAAATGACCGACC
AAGCGACGCCCAACCTGCCATCACGAGATTTCGATTCCACCGCCGCCTTCTATGAAAGGTTGGGCTTCGG
AATCGTTTTCCGGGACGCCGGCTGGATGATCCTCCAGCGCGGGGATCTCATGCTGGAGTTCTTCGCCCAC
GGGATCTCTGCGGAACAGGCGGTCGAAGGTGCCGATATCATTACGACAGCAACGGCCGACAAGCACAACG
CCACGATCCTGAGCGACAATATGATCGCGGCGTCCACATCAACGGCGTCGGCGGCGACTGCCCAGGCAAG
ACCGAGATGCACCGCGATATCTTGCTGCGTTCGGATATTTTCGTGGAGTTCCCGCCACAGACCCGGATGA
TCCCCGATCGTTCAAACATTTGGCAATAAAGTTTCTTAAGATTGAATCCTGTTGCCGGTCTTGCGATGAT
TATCATATAATTTCTGTTGAATTACGTTAAGCATGTAATAATTAACATGTAATGCATGACGTTATTTATG
AGATGGGTTTTTATGATTAGAGTCCCGCAATTATACATTTAATACGCGATAGAAAACAAAATATAGCGCG
CAAACTAGGATAAATTATCGCGCGCGGTGTCATCTATGTTACTAGATCGGGGGCCGGCCCTCACTGGTGA
AAAGAAAAACCACCCCAGTACATTAAAAACGTCCGCAATGTGTTATTAAGTTGTCTAAGCGTCAATTTGT
TTACACCACAATATATCCTGCCACCAGCCAGCCAACAGCTCCCCGACCGGCAGCTCGGCACAAAATCACC
ACTCGATACAGGCAGCCCATCAGTCCGGGACGGCGTCAGCGGGAGAGCCGTTGTAAGGCGGCAGACTTTG
CTCATGTTACCGATGCTATTCGGAAGAACGGCAACTAAGCTGCCGGGTTTGAAACACGGATGATCTCGCG
GAGGGTAGCATGTTGATTGTAACGATGACAGAGCGTTGCTGCCTGTGATCAAATATCATCTCCCTCGCAG
AGATCCGAATTATCAGCCTTCTTATTCATTTCTCGCTTAACCGTGACAGAGTAGACAGGCTGTCTCGCGG
CCGAGGGGCGCAGCCCCTGGGGGGATGGGAGGCCCGCGTTAGCGGGCCGGGAGGGTTCGAGAAGGGGGGG
CACCCCCCTTCGGCGTGCGCGGTCACGCGCACAGGGCGCAGCCCTGGTTAAAAACAAGGTTTATAAATAT
TGGTTTAAAAGCAGGTTAAAAGACAGGTTAGCGGTGGCCGAAAAACGGGCGGAAACCCTTGCAAATGCTG
GATTTTCTGCCTGTGGACAGCCCCTCAAATGTCAATAGGTGCGCCCCTCATCTGTCAGCACTCTGCCCCT
CAAGTGTCAAGGATCGCGCCCCTCATCTGTCAGTAGTCGCGCCCCTCAAGTGTCAATACCGCAGGGCACT
TATCCCCAGGCTTGTCCACATCATCTGTGGGAAACTCGCGTAAAATCAGGCGTTTTCGCCGATTTGCGAG
GCTGGCCAGCTCCACGTCGCCGGCCGAAATCGAGCCTGCCCCTCATCTGTCAACGCCGCGCCGGGTGAGT
CGGCCCCTCAAGTGTCAACGTCCGCCCCTCATCTGTCAGTGAGGGCCAAGTTTTCCGCGAGGTATCCACA
ACGCCGGCGGCCGCGGTGTCTCGCACACGGCTTCGACGGCGTTTCTGGCGCGTTTGCAGGGCCATAGACG
GCCGCCAGCCCAGCGGCGAGGGCAACCAGCCCGGTGAGCGTCGGAAAGGCGCTCGGTCTTGCCTTGCTCG
TCGGTGATGTACACTAGTCGCTGGCTGCTGAACCCCCAGCCGGAACTGACCCCACAAGGCCCTAGCGTTT
GCAATGCACCAGGTCATCATTGACCCAGGCGTGTTCCACCAGGCCGCTGCCTCGCAACTCTTCGCAGGCT
TCGCCGACCTGCTCGCGCCACTTCTTCACGCGGGTGGAATCCGATCCGCACATGAGGCGGAAGGTTTCCA
GCTTGAGCGGGTACGGCTCCCGGTGCGAGCTGAAATAGTCGAACATCCGTCGGGCCGTCGGCGACAGCTT
GCGGTACTTCTCCCATATGAATTTCGTGTAGTGGTCGCCAGCAAACAGCACGACGATTTCCTCGTCGATC
AGGACCTGGCAACGGGACGTTTTCTTGCCACGGTCCAGGACGCGGAAGCGGTGCAGCAGCGACACCGATT
CCAGGTGCCCAACGCGGTCGGACGTGAAGCCCATCGCCGTCGCCTGTAGGCGCGACAGGCATTCCTCGGC
CTTCGTGTAATACCGGCCATTGATCGACCAGCCCAGGTCCTGGCAAAGCTCGTAGAACGTGAAGGTGATC
GGCTCGCCGATAGGGGTGCGCTTCGCGTACTCCAACACCTGCTGCCACACCAGTTCGTCATCGTCGGCCC
GCAGCTCGACGCCGGTGTAGGTGATCTTCACGTCCTTGTTGACGTGGAAAATGACCTTGTTTTGCAGCGC
CTCGCGCGGGATTTTCTTGTTGCGCGTGGTGAACAGGGCAGAGCGGGCCGTGTCGTTTGGCATCGCTCGC
ATCGTGTCCGGCCACGGCGCAATATCGAACAAGGAAAGCTGCATTTCCTTGATCTGCTGCTTCGTGTGTT
TCAGCAACGCGGCCTGCTTGGCCTCGCTGACCTGTTTTGCCAGGTCCTCGCCGGCGGTTTTTCGCTTCTT
GGTCGTCATAGTTCCTCGCGTGTCGATGGTCATCGACTTCGCCAAACCTGCCGCCTCCTGTTCGAGACGA
CGCGAACGCTCCACGGCGGCCGATGGCGCGGGCAGGGCAGGGGGAGCCAGTTGCACGCTGTCGCGCTCGA
TCTTGGCCGTAGCTTGCTGGACCATCGAGCCGACGGACTGGAAGGTTTCGCGGGGCGCACGCATGACGGT
GCGGCTTGCGATGGTTTCGGCATCCTCGGCGGAAAACCCCGCGTCGATCAGTTCTTGCCTGTATGCCTTC
CGGTCAAACGTCCGATTCATTCACCCTCCTTGCGGGATTGCCCCGACTCACGCCGGGGCAATGTGCCCTT
ATTCCTGATTTGACCCGCCTGGTGCCTTGGTGTCCAGATAATCCACCTTATCGGCAATGAAGTCGGTCCC
GTAGACCGTCTGGCCGTCCTTCTCGTACTTGGTATTCCGAATCTTGCCCTGCACGAATACCAGCGACCCC
TTGCCCAAATACTTGCCGTGGGCCTCGGCCTGAGAGCCAAAACACTTGATGCGGAAGAAGTCGGTGCGCT
CCTGCTTGTCGCCGGCATCGTTGCGCCACATCTAGGTACTAAAACAATTCATCCAGTAAAATATAATATT
TTATTTTCTCCCAATCAGGCTTGATCCCCAGTAAGTCAAAAAATAGCTCGACATACTGTTCTTCCCCGAT
ATCCTCCCTGATCGACCGGACGCAGAAGGCAATGTCATACCACTTGTCCGCCCTGCCGCTTCTCCCAAGA
TCAATAAAGCCACTTACTTTGCCATCTTTCACAAAGATGTTGCTGTCTCCCAGGTCGCCGTGGGAAAAGA
CAAGTTCCTCTTCGGGCTTTTCCGTCTTTAAAAAATCATACAGCTCGCGCGGATCTTTAAATGGAGTGTC
TTCTTCCCAGTTTTCGCAATCCACATCGGCCAGATCGTTATTCAGTAAGTAATCCAATTCGGCTAAGCGG
CTGTCTAAGCTATTCGTATAGGGACAATCCGATATGTCGATGGAGTGAAAGAGCCTGATGCACTCCGCAT
ACAGCTCGATAATCTTTTCAGGGCTTTGTTCATCTTCATACTCTTCCGAGCAAAGGACGCCATCGGCCTC
ACTCATGAGCAGATTGCTCCAGCCATCATGCCGTTCAAAGTGCAGGACCTTTGGAACAGGCAGCTTTCCT
TCCAGCCATAGCATCATGTCCTTTTCCCGTTCCACATCATAGGTGGTCCCTTTATACCGGCTGTCCGTCA
TTTTTAAATATAGGTTTTCATTTTCTCCCACCAGCTTATATACCTTAGCAGGAGACATTCCTTCCGTATC
TTTTACGCAGCGGTATTTTTCGATCAGTTTTTTCAATTCCGGTGATATTCTCATTTTAGCCATTTATTAT
TTCCTTCCTCTTTTCTACAGTATTTAAAGATACCCCAAGAAGCTAATTATAACAAGACGAACTCCAATTC
ACTGTTCCTTGCATTCTAAAACCTTAAATACCAGAAAACAGCTTTTTCAAAGTTGTTTTCAAAGTTGGCG
TATAACATAGTATCGACGGAGCCGATTTTGAAACCACAATTATGGGTGATGCTGCCAACTTACTGATTTA
GTGTATGATGGTGTTTTTGAGGTGCTCCAGTGGCTTCTGTTTCTATCAGCTGTCCCTCCTGTTCAGCTAC
TGACGGGGTGGTGCGTAACGGCAAAAGCACCGCCGGACATCAGCGCTATCTCTGCTCTCACTGCCGTAAA
ACATGGCAACTGCAGTTCACTTACACCGCTTCTCAACCCGGTACGCACCAGAAAATCATTGATATGGCCA
TGAATGGCGTTGGATGCCGGGCAACAGCCCGCATTATGGGCGTTGGCCTCAACACGATTTTACGTCACTT
AAAAAACTCAGGCCGCAGTCGGTAACTATGCGGTGTGAAATACCGCACAGATGCGTAAGGAGAAAATACC
GCATCAGGCGCTCTTCCGCTTCCTCGCTCACTGACTCGCTGCGCTCGGTCGTTCGGCTGCGGCGAGCGGT
ATCAGCTCACTCAAAGGCGGTAATACGGTTATCCACAGAATCAGGGGATAACGCAGGAAAGAACATGTGA
GCAAAAGGCCAGCAAAAGGCCAGGAACCGTAAAAAGGCCGCGTTGCTGGCGTTTTTCCATAGGCTCCGCC
CCCCTGACGAGCATCACAAAAATCGACGCTCAAGTCAGAGGTGGCGAAACCCGACAGGACTATAAAGATA
CCAGGCGTTTCCCCCTGGAAGCTCCCTCGTGCGCTCTCCTGTTCCGACCCTGCCGCTTACCGGATACCTG
TCCGCCTTTCTCCCTTCGGGAAGCGTGGCGCTTTCTCATAGCTCACGCTGTAGGTATCTCAGTTCGGTGT
AGGTCGTTCGCTCCAAGCTGGGCTGTGTGCACGAACCCCCCGTTCAGCCCGACCGCTGCGCCTTATCCGG
TAACTATCGTCTTGAGTCCAACCCGGTAAGACACGACTTATCGCCACTGGCAGCAGGTAACCTCGCGCAT
ACAGCCGGGCAGTGACGTCATCGTCTGCGCGGAAATGGACGGGCCCCCGGCGCCAGATCTGGGGAACCCT
GTGGTTGGCATGCACATACAAATGGACGAACGGATAAACCTTTTCACGCCCTTTTAAATATCCGATTATT
CTAATAAACGCTCTTTTCTCTTAGGTTTACCCGCCAATATATCCTGTCAAACACTGATAGTTT
[106 nt withheld, positions 10494-10599]
G
[44 nt withheld, positions 10601-10644]
CATTCAGGCTGCGCAACTGTTGGGAAGGGCGATCGGTGCGGGCCTCTTCGCTATTACGCCAGCTGGCGAA
AGGGGGATGTGCTGCAAGGCGATTAAGTTGGGTAACGCCAGGGTTTTCCCAGTCACGACGTTGTAAAACG
ACGGCCAGTGAATTGTTAATTAAGAATTCGAGCTCCACCGC
